>Addgene plasmid #162122 | LentiCRISPR v2-sgAMPK alpha2 clone1 | addgene full sequence | sequence record 322884 | Addgene NGS Result
GTCGACGGATCGGGAGATCTCCCGATCCCCTATGGTGCACTCTCAGTACAATCTGCTCTGATGCCGCATA
GTTAAGCCAGTATCTGCTCCCTGCTTGTGTGTTGGAGGTCGCTGAGTAGTGCGCGAGCAAAATTTAAGCT
ACAACAAGGCAAGGCTTGACCGACAATTGCATGAAGAATCTGCTTAGGGTTAGGCGTTTTGCGCTGCTTC
GCGATGTACGGGCCAGATATACGCGTTGACATTGATTATTGACTAGTTATTAATAGTAATCAATTACGGG
GTCATTAGTTCATAGCCCATATATGGAGTTCCGCGTTACATAACTTACGGTAAATGGCCCGCCTGGCTGA
CCGCCCAACGACCCCCGCCCATTGACGTCAATAATGACGTATGTTCCCATAGTAACGCCAATAGGGACTT
TCCATTGACGTCAATGGGTGGAGTATTTACGGTAAACTGCCCACTTGGCAGTACATCAAGTGTATCATAT
GCCAAGTACGCCCCCTATTGACGTCAATGACGGTAAATGGCCCGCCTGGCATTATGCCCAGTACATGACC
TTATGGGACTTTCCTACTTGGCAGTACATCTACGTATTAGTCATCGCTATTACCATGGTGATGCGGTTTT
GGCAGTACATCAATGGGCGTGGATAGCGGTTTGACTCACGGGGATTTCCAAGTCTCCACCCCATTGACGT
CAATGGGAGTTTGTTTTGGCACCAAAATCAACGGGACTTTCCAAAATGTCGTAACAACTCCGCCCCATTG
ACGCAAATGGGCGGTAGGCGTGTACGGTGGGAGGTCTATATAAGCAGCGCGTTTTGCCTGTACTGGGTCT
CTCTGGTTAGACCAGATCTGAGCCTGGGAGCTCTCTGGCTAACTAGGGAACCCACTGCTTAAGCCTCAAT
AAAGCTTGCCTTGAGTGCTTCAAGTAGTGTGTGCCCGTCTGTTGTGTGACTCTGGTAACTAGAGATCCCT
CAGACCCTTTTAGTCAGTGTGGAAAATCTCTAGCAGTGGCGCCCGAACAGGGACTTGAAAGCGAAAGGGA
AACCAGAGGAGCTCTCTCGACGCAGGACTCGGCTTGCTGAAGCGCGCACGGCAAGAGGCGAGGGGCGGCG
ACTGGTGAGTACGCCAAAAATTTTGACTAGCGGAGGCTAGAAGGAGAGAGATGGGTGCGAGAGCGTCAGT
ATTAAGCGGGGGAGAATTAGATCGCGATGGGAAAAAATTCGGTTAAGGCCAGGGGGAAAGAAAAAATATA
AATTAAAACATATAGTATGGGCAAGCAGGGAGCTAGAACGATTCGCAGTTAATCCTGGCCTGTTAGAAAC
ATCAGAAGGCTGTAGACAAATACTGGGACAGCTACAACCATCCCTTCAGACAGGATCAGAAGAACTTAGA
TCATTATATAATACAGTAGCAACCCTCTATTGTGTGCATCAAAGGATAGAGATAAAAGACACCAAGGAAG
CTTTAGACAAGATAGAGGAAGAGCAAAACAAAAGTAAGACCACCGCACAGCAAGCGGCCGCTGATCTTCA
GACCTGGAGGAGGAGATATGAGGGACAATTGGAGAAGTGAATTATATAAATATAAAGTAGTAAAAATTGA
ACCATTAGGAGTAGCACCCACCAAGGCAAAGAGAAGAGTGGTGCAGAGAGAAAAAAGAGCAGTGGGAATA
GGAGCTTTGTTCCTTGGGTTCTTGGGAGCAGCAGGAAGCACTATGGGCGCAGCGTCAATGACGCTGACGG
TACAGGCCAGACAATTATTGTCTGGTATAGTGCAGCAGCAGAACAATTTGCTGAGGGCTATTGAGGCGCA
ACAGCATCTGTTGCAACTCACAGTCTGGGGCATCAAGCAGCTCCAGGCAAGAATCCTGGCTGTGGAAAGA
TACCTAAAGGATCAACAGCTCCTGGGGATTTGGGGTTGCTCTGGAAAACTCATTTGCACCACTGCTGTGC
CTTGGAATGCTAGTTGGAGTAATAAATCTCTGGAACAGATTTGGAATCACACGACCTGGATGGAGTGGGA
CAGAGAAATTAACAATTACACAAGCTTAATACACTCCTTAATTGAAGAATCGCAAAACCAGCAAGAAAAG
AATGAACAAGAATTATTGGAATTAGATAAATGGGCAAGTTTGTGGAATTGGTTTAACATAACAAATTGGC
TGTGGTATATAAAATTATTCATAATGATAGTAGGAGGCTTGGTAGGTTTAAGAATAGTTTTTGCTGTACT
TTCTATAGTGAATAGAGTTAGGCAGGGATATTCACCATTATCGTTTCAGACCCACCTCCCAACCCCGAGG
GGACCCGACAGGCCCGAAGGAATAGAAGAAGAAGGTGGAGAGAGAGACAGAGACAGATCCATTCGATTAG
TGAACGGATCGGCACTGCGTGCGCCAATTCTGCAGACAAATGGCAGTATTCATCCACAATTTTAAAAGAA
AAGGGGGGATTGGGGGGTACAGTGCAGGGGAAAGAATAGTAGACATAATAGCAACAGACATACAAACTAA
AGAATTACAAAAACAAATTACAAAAATTCAAAATTTTCGGGTTTATTACAGGGACAGCAGAGATCCAGTT
TGGTTAATTAAGGTACCGAGGGCCTATTTCCCATGATTCCTTCATATTTGCATATACGATACAAGGCTGT
TAGAGAGATAATTAGAATTAATTTGACTGTAAACACAAAGATATTAGTACAAAATACGTGACGTAGAAAG
TAATAATTTCTTGGGTAGTTTGCAGTTTTAAAATTATGTTTTAAAATGGACTATCATATGCTTACCGTAA
CTTGAAAGTATTTCGATTTCTTGGCTTTATATATCTTGTGGAAAGGACGAAACACCGGAAGATCGGACAC
TACGTGCGTTTTAGAGCTAGAAATAGCAAGTTAAAATAAGGCTAGTCCGTTATCAACTTGAAAAAGTGGC
ACCGAGTCGGTGCTTTTTTGAATTCGCTAGCTAGGTCTTGAAAGGAGTGGGAATTGGCTCCGGTGCCCGT
CAGTGGGCAGAGCGCACATCGCCCACAGTCCCCGAGAAGTTGGGGGGAGGGGTCGGCAATTGATCCGGTG
CCTAGAGAAGGTGGCGCGGGGTAAACTGGGAAAGTGATGTCGTGTACTGGCTCCGCCTTTTTCCCGAGGG
TGGGGGAGAACCGTATATAAGTGCAGTAGTCGCCGTGAACGTTCTTTTTCGCAACGGGTTTGCCGCCAGA
ACACAGGACCGGTTCTAGAGCGCTGCCACCATGGACAAGAAGTACAGCATCGGCCTGGACATCGGCACCA
ACTCTGTGGGCTGGGCCGTGATCACCGACGAGTACAAGGTGCCCAGCAAGAAATTCAAGGTGCTGGGCAA
CACCGACCGGCACAGCATCAAGAAGAACCTGATCGGAGCCCTGCTGTTCGACAGCGGCGAAACAGCCGAG
GCCACCCGGCTGAAGAGAACCGCCAGAAGAAGATACACCAGACGGAAGAACCGGATCTGCTATCTGCAAG
AGATCTTCAGCAACGAGATGGCCAAGGTGGACGACAGCTTCTTCCACAGACTGGAAGAGTCCTTCCTGGT
GGAAGAGGATAAGAAGCACGAGCGGCACCCCATCTTCGGCAACATCGTGGACGAGGTGGCCTACCACGAG
AAGTACCCCACCATCTACCACCTGAGAAAGAAACTGGTGGACAGCACCGACAAGGCCGACCTGCGGCTGA
TCTATCTGGCCCTGGCCCACATGATCAAGTTCCGGGGCCACTTCCTGATCGAGGGCGACCTGAACCCCGA
CAACAGCGACGTGGACAAGCTGTTCATCCAGCTGGTGCAGACCTACAACCAGCTGTTCGAGGAAAACCCC
ATCAACGCCAGCGGCGTGGACGCCAAGGCCATCCTGTCTGCCAGACTGAGCAAGAGCAGACGGCTGGAAA
ATCTGATCGCCCAGCTGCCCGGCGAGAAGAAGAATGGCCTGTTCGGAAACCTGATTGCCCTGAGCCTGGG
CCTGACCCCCAACTTCAAGAGCAACTTCGACCTGGCCGAGGATGCCAAACTGCAGCTGAGCAAGGACACC
TACGACGACGACCTGGACAACCTGCTGGCCCAGATCGGCGACCAGTACGCCGACCTGTTTCTGGCCGCCA
AGAACCTGTCCGACGCCATCCTGCTGAGCGACATCCTGAGAGTGAACACCGAGATCACCAAGGCCCCCCT
GAGCGCCTCTATGATCAAGAGATACGACGAGCACCACCAGGACCTGACCCTGCTGAAAGCTCTCGTGCGG
CAGCAGCTGCCTGAGAAGTACAAAGAGATTTTCTTCGACCAGAGCAAGAACGGCTACGCCGGCTACATTG
ACGGCGGAGCCAGCCAGGAAGAGTTCTACAAGTTCATCAAGCCCATCCTGGAAAAGATGGACGGCACCGA
GGAACTGCTCGTGAAGCTGAACAGAGAGGACCTGCTGCGGAAGCAGCGGACCTTCGACAACGGCAGCATC
CCCCACCAGATCCACCTGGGAGAGCTGCACGCCATTCTGCGGCGGCAGGAAGATTTTTACCCATTCCTGA
AGGACAACCGGGAAAAGATCGAGAAGATCCTGACCTTCCGCATCCCCTACTACGTGGGCCCTCTGGCCAG
GGGAAACAGCAGATTCGCCTGGATGACCAGAAAGAGCGAGGAAACCATCACCCCCTGGAACTTCGAGGAA
GTGGTGGACAAGGGCGCTTCCGCCCAGAGCTTCATCGAGCGGATGACCAACTTCGATAAGAACCTGCCCA
ACGAGAAGGTGCTGCCCAAGCACAGCCTGCTGTACGAGTACTTCACCGTGTATAACGAGCTGACCAAAGT
GAAATACGTGACCGAGGGAATGAGAAAGCCCGCCTTCCTGAGCGGCGAGCAGAAAAAGGCCATCGTGGAC
CTGCTGTTCAAGACCAACCGGAAAGTGACCGTGAAGCAGCTGAAAGAGGACTACTTCAAGAAAATCGAGT
GCTTCGACTCCGTGGAAATCTCCGGCGTGGAAGATCGGTTCAACGCCTCCCTGGGCACATACCACGATCT
GCTGAAAATTATCAAGGACAAGGACTTCCTGGACAATGAGGAAAACGAGGACATTCTGGAAGATATCGTG
CTGACCCTGACACTGTTTGAGGACAGAGAGATGATCGAGGAACGGCTGAAAACCTATGCCCACCTGTTCG
ACGACAAAGTGATGAAGCAGCTGAAGCGGCGGAGATACACCGGCTGGGGCAGGCTGAGCCGGAAGCTGAT
CAACGGCATCCGGGACAAGCAGTCCGGCAAGACAATCCTGGATTTCCTGAAGTCCGACGGCTTCGCCAAC
AGAAACTTCATGCAGCTGATCCACGACGACAGCCTGACCTTTAAAGAGGACATCCAGAAAGCCCAGGTGT
CCGGCCAGGGCGATAGCCTGCACGAGCACATTGCCAATCTGGCCGGCAGCCCCGCCATTAAGAAGGGCAT
CCTGCAGACAGTGAAGGTGGTGGACGAGCTCGTGAAAGTGATGGGCCGGCACAAGCCCGAGAACATCGTG
ATCGAAATGGCCAGAGAGAACCAGACCACCCAGAAGGGACAGAAGAACAGCCGCGAGAGAATGAAGCGGA
TCGAAGAGGGCATCAAAGAGCTGGGCAGCCAGATCCTGAAAGAACACCCCGTGGAAAACACCCAGCTGCA
GAACGAGAAGCTGTACCTGTACTACCTGCAGAATGGGCGGGATATGTACGTGGACCAGGAACTGGACATC
AACCGGCTGTCCGACTACGATGTGGACCATATCGTGCCTCAGAGCTTTCTGAAGGACGACTCCATCGACA
ACAAGGTGCTGACCAGAAGCGACAAGAACCGGGGCAAGAGCGACAACGTGCCCTCCGAAGAGGTCGTGAA
GAAGATGAAGAACTACTGGCGGCAGCTGCTGAACGCCAAGCTGATTACCCAGAGAAAGTTCGACAATCTG
ACCAAGGCCGAGAGAGGCGGCCTGAGCGAACTGGATAAGGCCGGCTTCATCAAGAGACAGCTGGTGGAAA
CCCGGCAGATCACAAAGCACGTGGCACAGATCCTGGACTCCCGGATGAACACTAAGTACGACGAGAATGA
CAAGCTGATCCGGGAAGTGAAAGTGATCACCCTGAAGTCCAAGCTGGTGTCCGATTTCCGGAAGGATTTC
CAGTTTTACAAAGTGCGCGAGATCAACAACTACCACCACGCCCACGACGCCTACCTGAACGCCGTCGTGG
GAACCGCCCTGATCAAAAAGTACCCTAAGCTGGAAAGCGAGTTCGTGTACGGCGACTACAAGGTGTACGA
CGTGCGGAAGATGATCGCCAAGAGCGAGCAGGAAATCGGCAAGGCTACCGCCAAGTACTTCTTCTACAGC
AACATCATGAACTTTTTCAAGACCGAGATTACCCTGGCCAACGGCGAGATCCGGAAGCGGCCTCTGATCG
AGACAAACGGCGAAACCGGGGAGATCGTGTGGGATAAGGGCCGGGATTTTGCCACCGTGCGGAAAGTGCT
GAGCATGCCCCAAGTGAATATCGTGAAAAAGACCGAGGTGCAGACAGGCGGCTTCAGCAAAGAGTCTATC
CTGCCCAAGAGGAACAGCGATAAGCTGATCGCCAGAAAGAAGGACTGGGACCCTAAGAAGTACGGCGGCT
TCGACAGCCCCACCGTGGCCTATTCTGTGCTGGTGGTGGCCAAAGTGGAAAAGGGCAAGTCCAAGAAACT
GAAGAGTGTGAAAGAGCTGCTGGGGATCACCATCATGGAAAGAAGCAGCTTCGAGAAGAATCCCATCGAC
TTTCTGGAAGCCAAGGGCTACAAAGAAGTGAAAAAGGACCTGATCATCAAGCTGCCTAAGTACTCCCTGT
TCGAGCTGGAAAACGGCCGGAAGAGAATGCTGGCCTCTGCCGGCGAACTGCAGAAGGGAAACGAACTGGC
CCTGCCCTCCAAATATGTGAACTTCCTGTACCTGGCCAGCCACTATGAGAAGCTGAAGGGCTCCCCCGAG
GATAATGAGCAGAAACAGCTGTTTGTGGAACAGCACAAGCACTACCTGGACGAGATCATCGAGCAGATCA
GCGAGTTCTCCAAGAGAGTGATCCTGGCCGACGCTAATCTGGACAAAGTGCTGTCCGCCTACAACAAGCA
CCGGGATAAGCCCATCAGAGAGCAGGCCGAGAATATCATCCACCTGTTTACCCTGACCAATCTGGGAGCC
CCTGCCGCCTTCAAGTACTTTGACACCACCATCGACCGGAAGAGGTACACCAGCACCAAAGAGGTGCTGG
ACGCCACCCTGATCCACCAGAGCATCACCGGCCTGTACGAGACACGGATCGACCTGTCTCAGCTGGGAGG
CGACAAGCGACCTGCCGCCACAAAGAAGGCTGGACAGGCTAAGAAGAAGAAAGATTACAAAGACGATGAC
GATAAGGGATCCGGCGCAACAAACTTCTCTCTGCTGAAACAAGCCGGAGATGTCGAAGAGAATCCTGGAC
CGACCGAGTACAAGCCCACGGTGCGCCTCGCCACCCGCGACGACGTCCCCAGGGCCGTACGCACCCTCGC
CGCCGCGTTCGCCGACTACCCCGCCACGCGCCACACCGTCGATCCGGACCGCCACATCGAGCGGGTCACC
GAGCTGCAAGAACTCTTCCTCACGCGCGTCGGGCTCGACATCGGCAAGGTGTGGGTCGCGGACGACGGCG
CCGCGGTGGCGGTCTGGACCACGCCGGAGAGCGTCGAAGCGGGGGCGGTGTTCGCCGAGATCGGCCCGCG
CATGGCCGAGTTGAGCGGTTCCCGGCTGGCCGCGCAGCAACAGATGGAAGGCCTCCTGGCGCCGCACCGG
CCCAAGGAGCCCGCGTGGTTCCTGGCCACCGTCGGAGTCTCGCCCGACCACCAGGGCAAGGGTCTGGGCA
GCGCCGTCGTGCTCCCCGGAGTGGAGGCGGCCGAGCGCGCCGGGGTGCCCGCCTTCCTGGAGACCTCCGC
GCCCCGCAACCTCCCCTTCTACGAGCGGCTCGGCTTCACCGTCACCGCCGACGTCGAGGTGCCCGAAGGA
CCGCGCACCTGGTGCATGACCCGCAAGCCCGGTGCCTGAACGCGTTAAGTCGACAATCAACCTCTGGATT
ACAAAATTTGTGAAAGATTGACTGGTATTCTTAACTATGTTGCTCCTTTTACGCTATGTGGATACGCTGC
TTTAATGCCTTTGTATCATGCTATTGCTTCCCGTATGGCTTTCATTTTCTCCTCCTTGTATAAATCCTGG
TTGCTGTCTCTTTATGAGGAGTTGTGGCCCGTTGTCAGGCAACGTGGCGTGGTGTGCACTGTGTTTGCTG
ACGCAACCCCCACTGGTTGGGGCATTGCCACCACCTGTCAGCTCCTTTCCGGGACTTTCGCTTTCCCCCT
CCCTATTGCCACGGCGGAACTCATCGCCGCCTGCCTTGCCCGCTGCTGGACAGGGGCTCGGCTGTTGGGC
ACTGACAATTCCGTGGTGTTGTCGGGGAAATCATCGTCCTTTCCTTGGCTGCTCGCCTGTGTTGCCACCT
GGATTCTGCGCGGGACGTCCTTCTGCTACGTCCCTTCGGCCCTCAATCCAGCGGACCTTCCTTCCCGCGG
CCTGCTGCCGGCTCTGCGGCCTCTTCCGCGTCTTCGCCTTCGCCCTCAGACGAGTCGGATCTCCCTTTGG
GCCGCCTCCCCGCGTCGACTTTAAGACCAATGACTTACAAGGCAGCTGTAGATCTTAGCCACTTTTTAAA
AGAAAAGGGGGGACTGGAAGGGCTAATTCACTCCCAACGAAGACAAGATCTGCTTTTTGCTTGTACTGGG
TCTCTCTGGTTAGACCAGATCTGAGCCTGGGAGCTCTCTGGCTAACTAGGGAACCCACTGCTTAAGCCTC
AATAAAGCTTGCCTTGAGTGCTTCAAGTAGTGTGTGCCCGTCTGTTGTGTGACTCTGGTAACTAGAGATC
CCTCAGACCCTTTTAGTCAGTGTGGAAAATCTCTAGCAGGGCCCGTTTAAACCCGCTGATCAGCCTCGAC
TGTGCCTTCTAGTTGCCAGCCATCTGTTGTTTGCCCCTCCCCCGTGCCTTCCTTGACCCTGGAAGGTGCC
ACTCCCACTGTCCTTTCCTAATAAAATGAGGAAATTGCATCGCATTGTCTGAGTAGGTGTCATTCTATTC
TGGGGGGTGGGGTGGGGCAGGACAGCAAGGGGGAGGATTGGGAAGACAATAGCAGGCATGCTGGGGATGC
GGTGGGCTCTATGGCTTCTGAGGCGGAAAGAACCAGCTGGGGCTCTAGGGGGTATCCCC
[124 nt withheld, positions 9300-9423]
C
[91 nt withheld, positions 9425-9515]
A
[49 nt withheld, positions 9517-9565]
CCTTTGACGTTGGAGTCCACGTTCTTT
[37 nt withheld, positions 9593-9629]
ACCCTATCTCGGTCTATTCTTTTGATTTATAAGGGATTTTGCCGATTTCGGCCTATTGGTTAAAAAATGA
GCTGATTTAACAAAAATTTAACGCGAATTAATTCTGTGGAATGTGTGTCAGTTAGGGTGTGGAAAGTCCC
CAGGCTCCCCAGCAGGCAGAAGTATGCAAAGCATGCATCTCAATTAGTCAGCAACCAGGTGTGGAAAGTC
CCCAGGCTCCCCAGCAGGCAGAAGTATGCAAAGCATGCATCTCAATTAGTCAGCAACCATAGTCCCGCCC
CTAACTCCGCCCATCCCGCCCCTAACTCCGCCCAGTTCCGCCCATTCTCCGCCCCATGGCTGACTAATTT
TTTTTATTTATGCAGAGGCCGAGGCCGCCTCTGCCTCTGAGCTATTCCAGAAGTAGTGAGGAGGCTTTTT
TGGAGGCCTAGGCTTTTGCAAAAAGCTCCCGGGAGCTTGTATATCCATTTTCGGATCTGATCAGCACGTG
TTGACAATTAATCATCGGCATAGTATATCGGCATAGTATAATACGACAAGGTGAGGAACTAAACCATGGC
CAAGTTGACCAGTGCCGTTCCGGTGCTCACCGCGCGCGACGTCGCCGGAGCGGTCGAGTTCTGGACCGAC
CGGCTCGGGTTCTCCCGGGACTTCGTGGAGGACGACTTCGCCGGTGTGGTCCGGGACGACGTGACCCTGT
TCATCAGCGCGGTCCAGGACCAGGTGGTGCCGGACAACACCCTGGCCTGGGTGTGGGTGCGCGGCCTGGA
CGAGCTGTACGCCGAGTGGTCGGAGGTCGTGTCCACGAACTTCCGGGACGCCTCCGGGCCGGCCATGACC
GAGATCGGCGAGCAGCCGTGGGGGCGGGAGTTCGCCCTGCGCGACCCGGCCGGCAACTGCGTGCACTTCG
TGGCCGAGGAGCAGGACTGACACGTGCTACGAGATTTCGATTCCACCGCCGCCTTCTATGAAAGGTTGGG
CTTCGGAATCGTTTTCCGGGACGCCGGCTGGATGATCCTCCAGCGCGGGGATCTCATGCTGGAGTTCTTC
GCCCACCCCAACTTGTTTATTGCAGCTTATAATGGTTACAAATAAAGCAATAGCATCACAAATTTCACAA
ATAAAGCATTTTTTTCACTGCATTCTAGTTGTGGTTTGTCCAAACTCATCAATGTATCTTATCATGTCTG
TATACCGTCGACCTCTAGCTAGAGCTTGGCGTAATCATGGTCATAGCTGTTTCCTGTGTGAAATTGTTAT
CCGCTCACAATTCCACACAACATACGAGCCGGAAGCATAAAGTGTAAAGCCTGGGGTGCCTAATGAGTGA
GCTAACTCACATTAATTGCGTTGCGCTCACTGCCCGCTTTCCAGTCGGGAAACCTGTCGTGCCAGCTGCA
TTAATGAATCGGCCAACGCGCGGGGAGAGGCGGTTTGCGTATTGGGCGCTCTTCCGCTTCCTCGCTCACT
GACTCGCTGCGCTCGGTCGTTCGGCTGCGGCGAGCGGTATCAGCTCACTCAAAGGCGGTAATACGGTTAT
CCACAGAATCAGGGGATAACGCAGGAAAGAACATGTGAGCAAAAGGCCAGCAAAAGGCCAGGAACCGTAA
AAAGGCCGCGTTGCTGGCGTTTTTCCATAGGCTCCGCCCCCCTGACGAGCATCACAAAAATCGACGCTCA
AGTCAGAGGTGGCGAAACCCGACAGGACTATAAAGATACCAGGCGTTTCCCCCTGGAAGCTCCCTCGTGC
GCTCTCCTGTTCCGACCCTGCCGCTTACCGGATACCTGTCCGCCTTTCTCCCTTCGGGAAGCGTGGCGCT
TTCTCATAGCTCACGCTGTAGGTATCTCAGTTCGGTGTAGGTCGTTCGCTCCAAGCTGGGCTGTGTGCAC
GAACCCCCCGTTCAGCCCGACCGCTGCGCCTTATCCGGTAACTATCGTCTTGAGTCCAACCCGGTAAGAC
ACGACTTATCGCCACTGGCAGCAGCCACTGGTAACAGGATTAGCAGAGCGAGGTATGTAGGCGGTGCTAC
AGAGTTCTTGAAGTGGTGGCCTAACTACGGCTACACTAGAAGAACAGTATTTGGTATCTGCGCTCTGCTG
AAGCCAGTTACCTTCGGAAAAAGAGTTGGTAGCTCTTGATCCGGCAAACAAACCACCGCTGGTAGCGGTG
GTTTTTTTGTTTGCAAGCAGCAGATTACGCGCAGAAAAAAAGGATCTCAAGAAGATCCTTTGATCTTTTC
TACGGGGTCTGACGCTCAGTGGAACGAAAACTCACGTTAAGGGATTTTGGTCATGAGATTATCAAAAAGG
ATCTTCACCTAGATCCTTTTAAATTAAAAATGAAGTTTTAAATCAATCTAAAGTATATATGAGTAAACTT
GGTCTGACAGTTACCAATGCTTAATCAGTGAGGCACCTATCTCAGCGATCTGTCTATTTCGTTCATCCAT
AGTTGCCTGACTCCCCGTCGTGTAGATAACTACGATACGGGAGGGCTTACCATCTGGCCCCAGTGCTGCA
ATGATACCGCGAGACCCACGCTCACCGGCTCCAGATTTATCAGCAATAAACCAGCCAGCCGGAAGGGCCG
AGCGCAGAAGTGGTCCTGCAACTTTATCCGCCTCCATCCAGTCTATTAATTGTTGCCGGGAAGCTAGAGT
AAGTAGTTCGCCAGTTAATAGTTTGCGCAACGTTGTTGCCATTGCTACAGGCATCGTGGTGTCACGCTCG
TCGTTTGGTATGGCTTCATTCAGCTCCGGTTCCCAACGATCAAGGCGAGTTACATGATCCCCCATGTTGT
GCAAAAAAGCGGTTAGCTCCTTCGGTCCTCCGATCGTTGTCAGAAGTAAGTTGGCCGCAGTGTTATCACT
CATGGTTATGGCAGCACTGCATAATTCTCTTACTGTCATGCCATCCGTAAGATGCTTTTCTGTGACTGGT
GAGTACTCAACCAAGTCATTCTGAGAATAGTGTATGCGGCGACCGAGTTGCTCTTGCCCGGCGTCAATAC
GGGATAATACCGCGCCACATAGCAGAACTTTAAAAGTGCTCATCATTGGAAAACGTTCTTCGGGGCGAAA
ACTCTCAAGGATCTTACCGCTGTTGAGATCCAGTTCGATGTAACCCACTCGTGCACCCAACTGATCTTCA
GCATCTTTTACTTTCACCAGCGTTTCTGGGTGAGCAAAAACAGGAAGGCAAAATGCCGCAAAAAAGGGAA
TAAGGGCGACACGGAAATGTTGAATACTCATACTCTTCCTTTTTCAATATTATTGAAGCATTTATCAGGG
TTATTGTCTCATGAGCGGATACATATTTGAATGTATTTAGAAAAATAAACAAATAGGGGTTCCGCGCACA
TTTCCCCGAAAAGTGCCACCTGAC
Features (pLannotate 1.2.2; 33 found; start..end, strand, type, name):
     31..83      -  misc_feature   bom (fragment): basis of mobility region from pBR322
    238..617     +  enhancer       CMV enhancer: human cytomegalovirus immediate early enhancer
    618..817     +  promoter       CMV promoter: human cytomegalovirus (CMV) immediate early promoter
    835..1015    +  LTR            5' LTR (truncated): truncated 5' long terminal repeat (LTR) from HIV-1
   1062..1187    +  misc_feature   HIV-1 Ψ: packaging signal of human immunodeficiency virus type 1
   1171..1534    +  CDS            HIV-1 gag (fragment): gag protein from human immunodeficiency virus 1; gag
   1680..1913    +  misc_feature   RRE: The Rev response element (RRE) of HIV-1 allows for Rev-dependent mRNA export from the nucleus to the cytoplasm.
   2290..2390    +  CDS            Rev (fragment): human immunodeficiency virus 1 (HIV-1) Rev protein; rev; enhances nuclear export of unspliced and incompletely spliced viral mRNAs
   2440..2557    +  misc_feature   cPPT/CTS: central polypurine tract and central termination sequence of HIV-1
   2608..2848    +  promoter       U6 promoter: RNA polymerase III promoter for human U6 snRNA
   2878..2953    +  misc_RNA       gRNA scaffold: guide RNA scaffold for the Streptococcus pyogenes CRISPR/Cas9 system
   2971..2989    +  CDS            small t antigen (fragment): SV40 (simian virus 40) small t antigen
   3015..3226    +  promoter       EF-1α core promoter: core promoter for human elongation factor EF-1α
   3251..7354    +  CDS            Cas9: Cas9 (Csn1) endonuclease from the Streptococcus pyogenes Type II CRISPR/Cas system generates RNA-guided double strand breaks in DNA
   7492..8089    +  CDS            PuroR (fragment): puromycin N-acetyltransferase; pac from Streptomyces; confers resistance to puromycin
   8105..8693    +  misc_feature   WPRE: woodchuck hepatitis virus posttranscriptional regulatory element
   8744..8763    +  misc_feature   cPPT/CTS (fragment): central polypurine tract and central termination sequence of HIV-1
   8765..8998    +  LTR            3' LTR (ΔU3): self-inactivating 3' long terminal repeat (LTR) from HIV-1
   9030..9254    +  polyA_signal   bGH poly(A) signal: bovine growth hormone polyadenylation signal
   9258..9279    +  promoter       SV40 promoter (fragment): SV40 enhancer and early promoter
   9300..9728    +  rep_origin     f1 ori (sequence partly withheld): f1 bacteriophage origin of replication; arrow indicates direction of (+) strand synthesis
   9742..10071   +  promoter       SV40 promoter: SV40 enhancer and early promoter
  10119..10166   +  promoter       EM7 promoter: synthetic bacterial promoter&nbsp
  10185..10559   +  CDS            BleoR: antibiotic-binding protein; Sh ble from Streptoalloteichus hindustanus; confers resistance to bleomycin, phleomycin, and Zeocin™
  10569..10694   +  CDS            ble (fragment): BLE_KLEPN - Experimental evidence at protein level: Swiss-Prot protein existence level 1. Binding protein with a strong affinity to the bleomycin family of antibiotics. Binds to CL990; an antimitotic-antibiotic compound. From Klebsiella pneumoniae.
  10689..10810   +  polyA_signal   SV40 poly(A) signal: SV40 polyadenylation signal
  10881..10903   -  protein_bind   lac operator (fragment): The lac repressor binds to the lac operator to inhibit transcription in E. coli. This inhibition can be relieved by adding lactose or isopropyl-β-D-thiogalactopyranoside (IPTG). lac repressor encoded by lacI
  10907..10937   -  promoter       lac promoter: promoter for the E. coli lac operon
  10952..10973   -  protein_bind   CAP binding site: CAP binding activates transcription in the presence of cAMP. E. coli catabolite activator protein
  10986..11078   -  CDS            lacI (fragment): lac repressor; lacI; The lac repressor binds to the lac operator to inhibit transcription in E. coli. This inhibition can be relieved by adding lactose or isopropyl-β-D-thiogalactopyranoside (IPTG).
  11261..11849   -  rep_origin     ori: high-copy-number ColE1/pMB1/pBR322/pUC origin of replication
  12020..12880   -  CDS            AmpR: β-lactamase; bla; confers resistance to ampicillin, carbenicillin, and related antibiotics
  12881..12985   -  promoter       AmpR promoter: bla
