[The description below was written by a language model from this plasmid's Addgene catalogue record and pLannotate feature annotations shown in this document.]
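Description:
LentiCRISPR v2-sgAMPK alpha2 clone1 is a lentiviral all-in-one CRISPR/Cas9 plasmid built on the lentiCRISPR v2 backbone, carrying a single guide RNA directed against human PRKAA2, the gene encoding the AMPK alpha2 catalytic subunit. It is maintained in E. coli through a high-copy ColE1/pUC-type origin and an ampicillin resistance gene (β-lactamase under its own promoter). An f1 origin is also present. The sequenced record is about 13 kb.

The transfer cassette begins with a CMV enhancer/promoter fused to a truncated HIV-1 5' LTR, which drives production of the viral genomic RNA in packaging cells. This is followed by the Ψ packaging signal with a gag fragment, the Rev response element for Rev-dependent nuclear export, and the cPPT/CTS. Within the provirus, a human U6 RNA polymerase III promoter expresses the guide, which sits between the promoter and the S. pyogenes gRNA scaffold. A separate EF-1α core promoter drives S. pyogenes Cas9. A puromycin N-acetyltransferase coding sequence lies downstream of Cas9 with no promoter annotated between them, and it provides puromycin selection of transduced mammalian cells. The linker between Cas9 and the puromycin gene is not annotated in the feature table. A WPRE enhances transcript expression, and the ΔU3 self-inactivating 3' LTR closes the viral unit, followed by a bGH polyadenylation signal. Outside the LTRs, the backbone carries an SV40/EM7-driven bleomycin (Zeocin) resistance cassette with an SV40 poly(A) signal.

The construct is intended for Cas9-mediated disruption of PRKAA2 in human cells. The associated publication concerns AMPK activation under energy stress and its effect on ferroptosis.
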