Addgene plasmid #162122: LentiCRISPR v2-sgAMPK alpha2 clone1
Purpose: Lentiviral sgRNA plasmid targeting human AMPK alpha2
Depositing lab: Boyi Gan. Depositing organization: University of Texas MD Anderson Cancer Center. Publication: Energy-stress-mediated AMPK activation inhibits ferroptosis. Lee H, Zandkarimi F, Zhang Y, Meena JK, Kim J, Zhuang L, Tyagi S, Ma L, Westbrook TF, Steinberg GR, Nakada D, Stockwell BR, Gan B. Nat Cell Biol. 2020 Feb;22(2):225-234. doi: 10.1038/s41556-020-0461-8. Epub 2020 Feb 6. PubMed 32029897.
Backbone
  Vector backbone: lentiCRISPR v2
  Vector type: Lentiviral
  Selectable markers: Puromycin
Growth in bacteria
  Bacterial resistance: Ampicillin, 100 μg/mL
  Growth temperature: 37°C
  Growth strain: NEB Stable
  Copy number: High Copy
Gene/Insert
  Gene/Insert name: sgAMPK alpha2
  gRNA/shRNA sequence: GAAGATCGGACACTACGTGC
  Species: H. sapiens (human)
  Entrez Gene: PRKAA2 (a.k.a. AMPK, AMPK2, AMPKa2, PRKAA)
  Cloning method: Gibson Cloning
Terms and licenses: Academic/Nonprofit Terms; Industry Terms: Not Available to Industry
How to cite: LentiCRISPR v2-sgAMPK alpha2 clone1 was a gift from Boyi Gan (Addgene plasmid # 162122 ; http://n2t.net/addgene:162122 ; RRID:Addgene_162122)
